>Addgene plasmid #35408 | DGK gamma | addgene partial sequence | sequence record 43889 | CMV-F 5'-CGCAAATGGGCGGTAGGCGTG-3'
CCGTCAGATCGCCTGGAGACGCCATCCACGCTGTTTTGACCTCCATAGAAGACACCGGGACCGATCCAGC
CTCCGGACTCTAGAGGATCCGGTACTAGAGGAACTGAAAAACCAGAAAGTTAACTGGTAAGTTTAGTCTT
TTTGTCTTTTATTTCAGGTCCCGGATCCGGTGGTGGTGCAAATCAAAGAACTGCTCCTCAGTGGATGTTG
CCTTTACTTCTAGGCCTGTACGGAAGTGTTACTTCTGCTCTAAAAGCTGCGGAATTGTACCCGCGGGCCC
ACCATGTACCCATACGATGTTCCAGATTACGCTCTTATGGCCATGGAGGCCGCGGCCGCGATGGTAGACT
ACCCATATGACGTACCTGACTACGCAGGTGGTGGTTACCCATATGACGTACCTGACTACGCAGGGTCGAC
GGGTGAAGAACGGTGGGTCTCCCTCACTCCAGAAGAATTTGACCAACTCCAGAAATATTCAGAGTATTCC
TCCAAGAAGATAAAAGATGCCTTGACTGAATTTAATGAGGGTGGGAGCCTCAAACAATATGACCCACATG
AGCCGATTAGCTATGATGTCTTCAAGCTGTTCATGAGGGCGTACCTGGAGGTGGACCTTCCCCAGCCACT
GAGCACTCACCTCTTCCTGGCCTTCAGCCAGAAGCCCAGACACGAGACCTCTGACCACCCGACGGAGGGA
GCCAGCAACAGTGAGGCCAACAGCGCAGATACTAATATACAGAATGCAGATAATGCCACCAAAGCAGACG
AGGCCTGTGCCCCTGATACTGAATCAAATAT
