[The description below was written by a language model from this plasmid's Addgene catalogue record.]
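Description:
DGK gamma is a mammalian expression plasmid built on the pCMV5 backbone (about 4.7 kb without insert) that carries the human diacylglycerol kinase gamma coding sequence (DGKG, also known as DAGK3), an insert of roughly 2.4 kb. Expression is driven by the CMV promoter, a strong constitutive viral promoter widely used for high-level transient expression in cultured mammalian cells. The protein is produced with an N-terminal HA epitope tag, recorded as being supplied by the backbone, which allows detection or immunoprecipitation with anti-HA antibodies without needing an isoform-specific antibody. In bacteria the plasmid is maintained at high copy number and selected with ampicillin. The record gives no mammalian selection marker. The insert was introduced by restriction enzyme cloning, but the specific 5′ and 3′ sites are not recorded. No feature table is provided, so other elements such as the polyadenylation signal and replication origins cannot be confirmed from the record.

Diacylglycerol kinases phosphorylate diacylglycerol to phosphatidic acid, thereby terminating diacylglycerol-dependent signalling. The plasmid is associated with a study on how beta-arrestins target diacylglycerol degradation to M1 muscarinic receptors, which suggests it was used to overexpress tagged DGK gamma in mammalian cells to examine interactions with beta-arrestins and effects on receptor-coupled lipid signalling. More generally, it suits transient transfection experiments requiring an epitope-tagged human DGK gamma, such as co-immunoprecipitation, localization, or activity assays.
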