Addgene plasmid #35408: DGK gamma
Depositing lab: Robert Lefkowitz & Stephen Prescott. Publication: Targeting of diacylglycerol degradation to M1 muscarinic receptors by beta-arrestins. Nelson CD, Perry SJ, Regier DS, Prescott SM, Topham MK, Lefkowitz RJ. Science. 2007 Feb 2;315(5812):663-6. 10.1126/science.1134562 PubMed 17272726.
Backbone
  Vector backbone: pCMV5
  Backbone size w/o insert (bp): 4657
  Vector type: Mammalian Expression
Growth in bacteria
  Bacterial resistance: Ampicillin, 100 μg/mL
  Growth temperature: 37°C
  Growth strain: DH5alpha
  Copy number: High Copy
Gene/Insert
  Gene/Insert name: DGK gamma
  Species: H. sapiens (human)
  Insert size (bp): 2373
  Entrez Gene: DGKG (a.k.a. DAGK3, DGK-GAMMA)
  Promoter: CMV
  Tag / fusion protein: HA (N terminal on backbone)
  Cloning method: Restriction Enzyme; 5′ cloning site None (unknown if destroyed); 3′ cloning site None (unknown if destroyed)
  Sequencing primers: 5′ CMV-Fwd
Terms and licenses: Academic/Nonprofit Terms; Industry Terms: Not Available to Industry
How to cite: DGK gamma was a gift from Robert Lefkowitz & Stephen Prescott (Addgene plasmid # 35408 ; http://n2t.net/addgene:35408 ; RRID:Addgene_35408)
